>Addgene plasmid #228390 | Lpyr_GluTR_TP_pK7fWG2_IVD_FP611 | addgene full sequence | sequence record 461829 | Addgene NGS Result
TTGAGATCCTTTTTTTCTGCGCGTAATCTGCTGCTTGCAAACAAAAAAACCACCGCTACCAGCGGTGGTT
TGTTTGCCGGATCAAGAGCTACCAACTCTTTTTCCGAAGGTAACTGGCTTCAGCAGAGCGCAGATACCAA
ATACTGTCCTTCTAGTGTAGCCGTAGTTAGGCCACCACTTCAAGAACTCTGTAGCACCGCCTACATACCT
CGCTCTGCTAATCCTGTTACCAGTGGCTGCTGCCAGTGGCGATAAGTCGTGTCTTACCGGGTTGGACTCA
AGACGATAGTTACCGGATAAGGCGCAGCGGTCGGGCTGAACGGGGGGTTCGTGCACACAGCCCAGCTTGG
AGCGAACGACCTACACCGAACTGAGATACCTACAGCGTGAGCTATGAGAAAGCGCCACGCTTCCCGAAGG
GAGAAAGGCGGACAGGTATCCGGTAAGCGGCAGGGTCGGAACAGGAGAGCGCACGAGGGAGCTTCCAGGG
GGAAACGCCTGGTATCTTTATAGTCCTGTCGGGTTTCGCCACCTCTGACTTGAGCGTCGATTTTTGTGAT
GCTCGTCAGGGGGGCGGAGCCTATGGAAAAACGCCAGCAACGCGGCCTTTTTACGGTTCCTGGCCTTTTG
CTGGCCTTTTGCTCACATGTTCTTTCCTGCGTTATCCCCTGATTCTGTGGATAACCGTATTACCGCCTTT
GAGTGAGCTGATACCGCTCGCCGCAGCCGAACGACCGAGCGCAGCGAGTCAGTGAGCGAGGAAGCGGAAG
AGCGCCTGATGCGGTATTTTCTCCTTACGCATCTGTGCGGTATTTCACACCGCATATGGTGCACTCTCAG
TACAATCTGCTCTGATGCCGCATAGTTAAGCCAGTATACACTCCGCTATCGCTACGTGACTGGGTCATGG
CTGCGCCCCGACACCCGCCAACACCCGCTGACGCGCCCTGACGGGCTTGTCTGCTCCCGGCATCCGCTTA
CAGACAAGCTGTGACCGTCTCCGGGAGCTGCATGTGTCAGAGGTTTTCACCGTCATCACCGAAACGCGCG
AGGCAGGGTGCCTTGATGTGGGCGCCGGCGGTCGAGTGGCGACGGCGCGGCTTGTCCGCGCCCTGGTAGA
TTGCCTGGCCGTAGGCCAGCCATTTTTGAGCGGCCAGCGGCCGCGATAGGCCGACGCGAAGCGGCGGGGC
GTAGGGAGCGCAGCGACCGAAGGGTAGGCGCTTTTTGCAGCTCTTCGGCTGTGCGCTGGCCAGACAGTTA
TGCACAGGCCAGGCGGGTTTTAAGAGTTTTAATAAGTTTTAAAGAGTTTTAGGCGGAAAAATCGCCTTTT
TTCTCTTTTATATCAGTCACTTACATGTGTGACCGGTTCCCAATGTACGGCTTTGGGTTCCCAATGTACG
GGTTCCGGTTCCCAATGTACGGCTTTGGGTTCCCAATGTACGTGCTATCCACAGGAAAGAGACCTTTTCG
ACCTTTTTCCCCTGCTAGGGCAATTTGCCCTAGCATCTGCTCCGTACATTAGGAACCGGCGGATGCTTCG
CCCTCGATCAGGTTGCGGTAGCGCATGACTAGGATCGGGCCAGCCTGCCCCGCCTCCTCCTTCAAATCGT
ACTCCGGCAGGTCATTTGACCCGATCAGCTTGCGCACGGTGAAACAGAACTTCTTGAACTCTCCGGCGCT
GCCACTGCGTTCGTAGATCGTCTTGAACAACCATCTGGCTTCTGCCTTGCCTGCGGCGCGGCGTGCCAGG
CGGTAGAGAAAACGGCCGATGCCGGGATCGATCAAAAAGTAATCGGGGTGAACCGTCAGCACGTCCGGGT
TCTTGCCTTCTGTGATCTCGCGGTACATCCAATCAGCTAGCTCGATCTCGATGTACTCCGGCCGCCCGGT
TTCGCTCTTTACGATCTTGTAGCGGCTAATCAAGGCTTCACCCTCGGATACCGTCACCAGGCGGCCGTTC
TTGGCCTTCTTCGTACGCTGCATGGCAACGTGCGTGGTGTTTAACCGAATGCAGGTTTCTACCAGGTCGT
CTTTCTGCTTTCCGCCATCGGCTCGCCGGCAGAACTTGAGTACGTCCGCAACGTGTGGACGGAACACGCG
GCCGGGCTTGTCTCCCTTCCCTTCCCGGTATCGGTTCATGGATTCGGTTAGATGGGAAACCGCCATCAGT
ACCAGGTCGTAATCCCACACACTGGCCATGCCGGCCGGCCCTGCGGAAACCTCTACGTGCCCGTCTGGAA
GCTCGTAGCGGATCACCTCGCCAGCTCGTCGGTCACGCTTCGACAGACGGAAAACGGCCACGTCCATGAT
GCTGCGACTATCGCGGGTGCCCACGTCATAGAGCATCGGAACGAAAAAATCTGGTTGCTCGTCGCCCTTG
GGCGGCTTCCTAATCGACGGCGCACCGGCTGCCGGCGGTTGCCGGGATTCTTTGCGGATTCGATCAGCGG
CCGCTTGCCACGATTCACCGGGGCGTGCTTCTGCCTCGATGCGTTGCCGCTGGGCGGCCTGCGCGGCCTT
CAACTTCTCCACCAGGTCATCACCCAGCGCCGCGCCGATTTGTACCGGGCCGGATGGTTTGCGACCGCTC
ACGCCGATTCCTCGGGCTTGGGGGTTCCAGTGCCATTGCAGGGCCGGCAGACAACCCAGCCGCTTACGCC
TGGCCAACCGCCCGTTCCTCCACACATGGGGCATTCCACGGCGTCGGTGCCTGGTTGTTCTTGATTTTCC
ATGCCGCCTCCTTTAGCCGCTAAAATTCATCTACTCATTTATTCATTTGCTCATTTACTCTGGTAGCTGC
GCGATGTATTCAGATAGCAGCTCGGTAATGGTCTTGCCTTGGCGTACCGCGTACATCTTCAGCTTGGTGT
GATCCTCCGCCGGCAACTGAAAGTTGACCCGCTTCATGGCTGGCGTGTCTGCCAGGCTGGCCAACGTTGC
AGCCTTGCTGCTGCGTGCGCTCGGACGGCCGGCACTTAGCGTGTTTGTGCTTTTGCTCATTTTCTCTTTA
CCTCATTAACTCAAATGAGTTTTGATTTAATTTCAGCGGCCAGCGCCTGGACCTCGCGGGCAGCGTCGCC
CTCGGGTTCTGATTCAAGAACGGTTGTGCCGGCGGCGGCAGTGCCTGGGTAGCTCACGCGCTGCGTGATA
CGGGACTCAAGAATGGGCAGCTCGTACCCGGCCAGCGCCTCGGCAACCTCACCGCCGATGCGCGTGCCTT
TGATCGCCCGCGACACGACAAAGGCCGCTTGTAGCCTTCCATCCGTGACCTCAATGCGCTGCTTAACCAG
CTCCACCAGGTCGGCGGTGGCCCATATGTCGTAAGGGCTTGGCTGCACCGGAATCAGCACGAAGTCGGCT
GCCTTGATCGCGGACACAGCCAAGTCCGCCGCCTGGGGCGCTCCGTCGATCACTACGAAGTCGCGCCGGC
CGATGGCCTTCACGTCGCGGTCAATCGTCGGGCGGTCGATGCCGACAACGGTTAGCGGTTGATCTTCCCG
CACGGCCGCCCAATCGCGGGCACTGCCCTGGGGATCGGAATCGACTAACAGAACATCGGCCCCGGCGAGT
TGCAGGGCGCGGGCTAGATGGGTTGCGATGGTCGTCTTGCCTGACCCGCCTTTCTGGTTAAGTACAGCGA
TAACCTTCATGCGTTCCCCTTGCGTATTTGTTTATTTACTCATCGCATCATATACGCAGCGACCGCATGA
CGCAAGCTGTTTTACTCAAATACACATCACCTTTTTAGACGGCGGCGCTCGGTTTCTTCAGCGGCCAAGC
TGGCCGGCCAGGCCGCCAGCTTGGCATCAGACAAACCGGCCAGGATTTCATGCAGCCGCACGGTTGAGAC
GTGCGCGGGCGGCTCGAACACGTACCCGGCCGCGATCATCTCCGCCTCGATCTCTTCGGTAATGAAAAAC
GGTTCGTCCTGGCCGTCCTGGTGCGGTTTCATGCTTGTTCCTCTTGGCGTTCATTCTCGGCGGCCGCCAG
GGCGTCGGCCTCGGTCAATGCGTCCTCACGGAAGGCACCGCGCCGCCTGGCCTCGGTGGGCGTCACTTCC
TCGCTGCGCTCAAGTGCGCGGTACAGGGTCGAGCGATGCACGCCAAGCAGTGCAGCCGCCTCTTTCACGG
TGCGGCCTTCCTGGTCGATCAGCTCGCGGGCGTGCGCGATCTGTGCCGGGGTGAGGGTAGGGCGGGGGCC
AAACTTCACGCCTCGGGCCTTGGCGGCCTCGCGCCCGCTCCGGGTGCGGTCGATGATTAGGGAACGCTCG
AACTCGGCAATGCCGGCGAACACGGTCAACACCATGCGGCCGGCCGGCGTGGTGGTGTCGGCCCACGGCT
CTGCCAGGCTACGCAGGCCCGCGCCGGCCTCCTGGATGCGCTCGGCAATGTCCAGTAGGTCGCGGGTGCT
GCGGGCCAGGCGGTCTAGCCTGGTCACTGTCACAACGTCGCCAGGGCGTAGGTGGTCAAGCATCCTGGCC
AGCTCCGGGCGGTCGCGCCTGGTGCCGGTGATCTTCTCGGAAAACAGCTTGGTGCAGCCGGCCGCGTGCA
GTTCGGCCCGTTGGTTGGTCAAGTCCTGGTCGTCGGTGCTGACGCGGGCATAGCCCAGCAGGCCAGCGGC
GGCGCTCTTGTTCATGGCGTAATGTCTCCGGTTCTAGTCGCAAGTATTCTACTTTATGCGACTAAAACAC
GCGACAAGAAAACGCCAGGAAAAGGGCAGGGCGGCAGCCTGTCGCGTAACTTAGGACTTGTGCGACATGT
CGTTTTCAGAAGACGGCTGCACTGAACGTCAGAAGCCGACTGCACTATAGCAGCGGAGGGGTTGGATCAA
AGTACTTTAAAGTACTTTAAAGTACTTTAAAGTACTTTGATCCCGAGGGGAACCCTGTGGTTGGCATGCA
CATACAAATGGACGAACGGATAAACCTTTTCACGCCCTTTTAAATATCCGATTATTCTAATAAACGCTCT
TTTCTCTTAGGTTTACCCGCCAATATATCCTGTCAAACACTGATAGTTTAAACTGAAGGCGGGAAACGAC
AATCTGATCCAAGCTCAAGCTAAGCTTGAGCTCTCCCATATGGTCGACTAGAGCCAAGCTGATCTCCTTT
GCCCCGGAGATCACCATGGACGACTTTCTCTATCTCTACGATCTAGGAAGAAAGTTCGACGGAGAAGGTG
ACGATACCATGTTCACCACCGATAATGAGAAGATTAGCCTCTTCAATTTCAGAAAGAATGCTGACCCACA
GATGGTTAGAGAGGCTGCAGGTCAACATGGTGGAGCACGACACACTTGTCTACTCCAAAAATATCAAAGA
TACAGTCTCAGAAGACCAAAGGGCAATTGAGACTTTTCAACAAAGGGTAATATCCGGAAACCTCCTCGGA
TTCCATTGCCCAGCTATCTGTCACTTTATTGTGAAGATAGTGGAAAAGGAAGGTGGCTCCTACAAATGCC
ATCATTGCGATAAAGGAAAGGCCATCGTTGAAGATGCCTCTGCCGACAGTGGTCCCAAAGATGGACCCCC
ACCCACGAGGAGCATCGTGGAAAAAGAAGACGTTCCAACCACGTCTTCAAAGCAAGTGGATTGATGTGAT
AACATGGTGGAGCACGACACACTTGTCTACTCCAAAAATATCAAAGATACAGTCTCAGAAGACCAAAGGG
CAATTGAGACTTTTCAACAAAGGGTAATATCCGGAAACCTCCTCGGATTCCATTGCCCAGCTATCTGTCA
CTTTATTGTGAAGATAGTGGAAAAGGAAGGTGGCTCCTACAAATGCCATCATTGCGATAAAGGAAAGGCC
ATCGTTGAAGATGCCTCTGCCGACAGTGGTCCCAAAGATGGACCCCCACCCACGAGGAGCATCGTGGAAA
AAGAAGACGTTCCAACCACGTCTTCAAAGCAAGTGGATTGATGTGATATCTCCACTGACGTAAGGGATGA
CGCACAATCCCACTATCCTTCGCAAGACCCTTCCTCTATATAAGGAAGTTCATTTCATTTGGAGAGGACC
TCGAGAATTCACAAGTTTGTACAAAAAAGCAGGCTCCGCGGCCGCCCCCTTCACCATGCAGAGGTTTTTC
TCCGCCAGATCGATTCTCGGTTACGCCGTCAAGACGCGGAGGAGGTCTTTCTCTTCTCGTTCTTCGTCTC
TCCTATTCGACGACACTCAGTTACAGTTTAAAGAAAGTGTATCCAAGTTTGCGCAAGATAGGATCCCGCA
CGGGATGAACTCACTGATCAAGGAAAATATGCGTATGATGGTGGTCATGGAAGGTTCGGTCAACGGCTAC
CAATTCAAATGCACAGGTGAAGGAGATGGCAATCCATACATGGGAACTCAAACCATGAGGATCAAAGTCG
TCGAGGGAGGACCTCTGCCATTTGCCTTTGACATTCTTGCCACAAGCTTCATGTATGGCAGCAAGACTTT
TATCAAGCACACTAAAGGCATTCCTGATTTCTTTAAACAGTCCTTTCCTGAGGGTTTTACTTGGGAAAGA
GTTACAAGATACGAAGATGGTGGAGTCTTTACCGTTATGCAGGACACCAGCCTTGAAGATGGCTGTCTCG
TTTACCACGCCAAAGTCACTGGGGTAAACTTTCCCTCCAATGGTGCCGTGATGCAGAAGAAGACCAAGGG
TTGGGAGCCAAATACAGAGATGCTGTATCCAGCAGATGGTGGTCTGAGGGGATACTCTCAAATGGCACTG
AATGTTGATGGTGGTGGCTATCTGTCTTGCTCTTTCGAAACAACTTACAGGTCAAAAAAGACCGTCGAGA
ACTTCAAGATGCCCGGTTTCCATTTTGTTGATCACCGCCTGGAAAGGTTAGAGGAAAGTGACAAGGAAAT
GTTCGTAGTACAACACGAACACGCAGTTGCCAAGTTCTGTGACCTTCCATCCAAACTGGGACGTCTTTGA
AAGGGTGGGCGCGCCGACCCAGCTTTCTTGTACAAAGTGGTTTACCCATACGATGTTCCAGATTACGCTT
GAGAGCTCGCATAATTCTCAACACAACATATACAAAACAAACGAATCTCAAGCAATCAAGCATTCTACTT
CTATTGCAGCAATTTAAATCATTTCTTTTAAAGCAAAAGCAATTTTCTGAAAATTTTCACCATTTACGAA
CGATAGCCATGGCACTCATCTTTGGCACAGTCAACGCTAACATCCTGAAGGAAGTGTTCGGTGGAGCTCG
GTACCCGGGGATCCTCTAGAGTCCGCAAAAATCACCAGTCTCTCTCTACAAATCTATCTCTCTCTATTTT
TCTCCAGAATAATGTGTGAGTAGTTCCCAGATAAGGGAATTAGGGTTCTTATAGGGTTTCGCTCATGTGT
TGAGCATATAAGAAACCCTTAGTATGTATTTGTATTTGTAAAATACTTCTATCAATAAAATTTCTAATTC
CTAAAACCAAAATCCAGTGACCTGCAGGCATGCAAGCTTGGCACTGGCCCTACGCGGCAGGTCTCATCAA
GACGATCTACCCGAGTAATAATCTCCAGGAGATCAAATACCTTCCCAAGAAGGTTAAAGATGCAGTCAAA
AGATTCAGGACTAACTGCATCAAGAACACAGAGAAAGATATATTTCTCAAGATCAGAAGTACTATTCCAG
TATGGACGATTCAAGGCTTGCTTCATAAACCAAGGCAAGTAATAGAGATTGGAGTCTCTAAGAAAGTAGT
TCCTACTGAATCAAAGGCCATGGAGTCAAAAATTCAGATCGAGGATCTAACAGAACTCGCCGTGAAGACT
GGCGAACAGTTCATACAGAGTCTTTTACGACTCAATGACAAGAAGAAAATCTTCGTCAACATGGTGGAGC
ACGACACTCTCGTCTACTCCAAGAATATCAAAGATACAGTCTCAGAAGACCAAAGGGCTATTGAGACTTT
TCAACAAAGGGTAATATCGGGAAACCTCCTCGGATTCCATTGCCCAGCTATCTGTCACTTCATCAAAAGG
ACAGTAGAAAAGGAAGGTGGCACCTACAAATGCCATCATTGCGATAAAGGAAAGGCTATCGTTCAAGATG
CCCCTGCCGACAGTGGTCCCAAAGATGGACCCCCACCCACGAGGAGCATCGTGGAAAAAGAAGACGTTCC
AACCACGTCTTCAAAGCAAGTGGATTGATGTGATATCTCCACTGACGTAAGGGATGACGCACAATCCCAC
TATCCTTCGCAAGACCCTTCCTCTATATAAGGAAGTTCATTTCATTTGGAGAGGACTCCGGTATTTTTAC
AACAATTACCACAACAAAACAAACAACAAACAACATTACAATTTACTATTCTAGTCGACCTGCAGGCGGC
CGCACTAGTGATATCACAAGTTTGTACAAAAAAGCAGGCTCCGCGGCCGCCCCCTTCACCATGGAGACCG
CAATTAGGCTCTCCACTTTTTCTGCTTCTCCAGCATTTGAATCTCTCCGAGTCAGATGTGGAGCATCACT
ATCTGCCCGTGTATCACCTAGTCCGGTGAGGTTATCTTGCCCTCCAGTTATGGTCGGTAAAAGGCTAGGG
AGTACAGCCGTATTAAGGACTCGTTGTGAGGTCGTGTCCGAAGGATTGGCTAGAGATAATTCGTTAGACT
CAAAGGTTTCCACCTTCAGTGCGTTTGAGCAGCTCAAGATATCTGCTGCAGAAAGGTACACAAAAGAGAA
AAAGGGTGGGCGCGCCGACCCAGCTTTCTTGTACAAAGTGGTGATATCAATGGTGAGCAAGGGCGAGGAG
CTGTTCACCGGGGTGGTGCCCATCCTGGTCGAGCTGGACGGCGACGTAAACGGCCACAAGTTCAGCGTGT
CCGGCGAGGGCGAGGGCGATGCCACCTACGGCAAGCTGACCCTGAAGTTCATCTGCACCACCGGCAAGCT
GCCCGTGCCCTGGCCCACCCTCGTGACCACCCTGACCTACGGCGTGCAGTGCTTCAGCCGCTACCCCGAC
CACATGAAGCAGCACGACTTCTTCAAGTCCGCCATGCCCGAAGGCTACGTCCAGGAGCGCACCATCTTCT
TCAAGGACGACGGCAACTACAAGACCCGCGCCGAGGTGAAGTTCGAGGGCGACACCCTGGTGAACCGCAT
CGAGCTGAAGGGCATCGACTTCAAGGAGGACGGCAACATCCTGGGGCACAAGCTGGAGTACAACTACAAC
AGCCACAACGTCTATATCATGGCCGACAAGCAGAAGAACGGCATCAAGGTGAACTTCAAGATCCGCCACA
ACATCGAGGACGGCAGCGTGCAGCTCGCCGACCACTACCAGCAGAACACCCCCATCGGCGACGGCCCCGT
GCTGCTGCCCGACAACCACTACCTGAGCACCCAGTCCGCCCTGAGCAAAGACCCCAACGAGAAGCGCGAT
CACATGGTCCTGCTGGAGTTCGTGACCGCCGCCGGGATCACTCTCGGCATGGACGAGCTGTACAAGTAAC
CGCGGCCATGCTAGAGTCCGCAAAAATCACCAGTCTCTCTCTACAAATCTATCTCTCTCTATTTTTCTCC
AGAATAATGTGTGAGTAGTTCCCAGATAAGGGAATTAGGGTTCTTATAGGGTTTCGCTCATGTGTTGAGC
ATATAAGAAACCCTTAGTATGTATTTGTATTTGTAAAATACTTCTATCAATAAAATTTCTAATTCCTAAA
ACCAAAATCCAGTGACCTGCAGGCATGCGACGTCGGGCCCTCTAGAGGATCCCCGGGTACCGCGAATTAT
CGATCATGAGCGGAGAATTAAGGGAGTCACGTTATGACCCCCGCCGATGACGCGGGACAAGCCGTTTTAC
GTTTGGAACTGACAGAACCGCAACGTTGAAGGAGCCACTGAGCCGCGGGTTTCTGGAGTTTAATGAGCTA
AGCACATACGTCAGAAACCATTATTGCGCGTTCAAAAGTCGCCTAAGGTCACTATCAGCTAGCAAATATT
TCTTGTCAAAAATGCTCCACTGACGTTCCATAAATTCCCCTCGGTATCCAATTAGAGTCTCATATTCACT
CTCAACTCGATCGAGGCATGATTGAACAAGATGGATTGCACGCAGGTTCTCCGGCCGCTTGGGTGGAGAG
GCTATTCGGCTATGACTGGGCACAACAGACAATCGGCTGCTCTGATGCCGCCGTGTTCCGGCTGTCAGCG
CAGGGGCGCCCGGTTCTTTTTGTCAAGACCGACCTGTCCGGTGCCCTGAATGAACTCCAAGACGAGGCAG
CGCGGCTATCGTGGCTGGCCACGACGGGCGTTCCTTGCGCAGCTGTGCTCGACGTTGTCACTGAAGCGGG
AAGGGACTGGCTGCTATTGGGCGAAGTGCCGGGGCAGGATCTCCTGTCATCTCACCTTGCTCCTGCCGAG
AAAGTATCCATCATGGCTGATGCAATGCGGCGGCTGCATACGCTTGATCCGGCTACCTGCCCATTCGACC
ACCAAGCGAAACATCGCATCGAGCGAGCACGTACTCGGATGGAAGCCGGTCTTGTCGATCAGGATGATCT
GGACGAAGAGCATCAGGGGCTCGCGCCAGCCGAACTGTTCGCCAGGCTCAAGGCGCGGATGCCCGACGGC
GAGGATCTCGTCGTGACCCACGGCGATGCCTGCTTGCCGAATATCATGGTGGAAAATGGCCGCTTTTCTG
GATTCATCGACTGTGGCCGGCTGGGTGTGGCGGACCGCTATCAGGACATAGCGTTGGCTACCCGTGATAT
TGCTGAAGAGCTTGGCGGCGAATGGGCTGACCGCTTCCTCGTGCTTTACGGTATCGCCGCTCCCGATTCG
CAGCGCATCGCCTTCTATCGCCTTCTTGACGAGTTCTTCTGAGCGGGACTCTGGGGTTCGGACTCTAGCT
AGAGTCAAGCAGATCGTTCAAACATTTGGCAATAAAGTTTCTTAAGATTGAATCCTGTTGCCGGTCTTGC
GATGATTATCATATAATTTCTGTTGAATTACGTTAAGCATGTAATAATTAACATGTAATGCATGACGTTA
TTTATGAGATGGGTTTTTATGATTAGAGTCCCGCAATTATACATTTAATACGCGATAGAAAACAAAATAT
AGCGCGCAAACTAGGATAAATTATCGCGCGCGGTGTCATCTATGTTACTAGATCGACCGGCATGCAAGCT
GATAATTCAATTCGGCGTTAATTCAGTACATTAAAAACGTCCGCAATGTGTTATTAAGTTGTCTAAGCGT
CAATTTGTTTACACCACAATATATCCTGCCACCAGCCAGCCAACAGCTCCCCGACCGGCAGCTCGGCACA
AAATCACCACTCGATACAGGCAGCCCATCAGTCCGGGACGGCGTCAGCGGGAGAGCCGTTGTAAGGCGGC
AGACTTTGCTCATGTTACCGATGCTATTCGGAAGAACGGCAACTAAGCTGCCGGGTTTGAAACACGGATG
ATCTCGCGGAGGGTAGCATGTTGATTGTAACGATGACAGAGCGTTGCTGCCTGTGATCAATTCGGGCACG
AACCCAGTGGACATAAGCCTGTTCGGTTCGTAAGCTGTAATGCAAGTAGCGTATGCGCTCACGCAACTGG
TCCAGAACCTTGACCGAACGCAGCGGTGGTAACGGCGCAGTGGCGGTTTTCATGGCTTGTTATGACTGTT
TTTTTGGGGTACAGTCTATGCCTCGGGCATCCAAGCAGCAAGCGCGTTACGCCGTGGGTCGATGTTTGAT
GTTATGGAGCAGCAACGATGTTACGCAGCAGGGCAGTCGCCCTAAAACAAAGTTAAACATCATGGGGGAA
GCGGTGATCGCCGAAGTATCGACTCAACTATCAGAGGTAGTTGGCGTCATCGAGCGCCATCTCGAACCGA
CGTTGCTGGCCGTACATTTGTACGGCTCCGCAGTGGATGGCGGCCTGAAGCCACACAGTGATATTGATTT
GCTGGTTACGGTGACCGTAAGGCTTGATGAAACAACGCGGCGAGCTTTGATCAACGACCTTTTGGAAACT
TCGGCTTCCCCTGGAGAGAGCGAGATTCTCCGCGCTGTAGAAGTCACCATTGTTGTGCACGACGACATCA
TTCCGTGGCGTTATCCAGCTAAGCGCGAACTGCAATTTGGAGAATGGCAGCGCAATGACATTCTTGCAGG
TATCTTCGAGCCAGCCACGATCGACATTGATCTGGCTATCTTGCTGACAAAAGCAAGAGAACATAGCGTT
GCCTTGGTAGGTCCAGCGGCGGAGGAACTCTTTGATCCGGTTCCTGAACAGGATCTATTTGAGGCGCTAA
ATGAAACCTTAACGCTATGGAACTCGCCGCCCGACTGGGCTGGCGATGAGCGAAATGTAGTGCTTACGTT
GTCCCGCATTTGGTACAGCGCAGTAACCGGCAAAATCGCGCCGAAGGATGTCGCTGCCGACTGGGCAATG
GAGCGCCTGCCGGCCCAGTATCAGCCCGTCATACTTGAAGCTAGACAGGCTTATCTTGGACAAGAAGAAG
ATCGCTTGGCCTCGCGCGCAGATCAGTTGGAAGAATTTGTCCACTACGTGAAAGGCGAGATCACCAAGGT
AGTCGGCAAATAATGTCTAGCTAGAAATTCGTTCAAGCCGACGCCGCTTCGCGGCGCGGCTTAACTCAAG
CGTTAGATGCACTAAGCACATAATTGCTCACAGCCAAACTATCAGGTCAAGTCTGCTTTTATTATTTTTA
AGCGTGCATAATAAGCCCTACACAAATTGGGAGATATATCATGCATGACCAAAATCCCTTAACGTGAGTT
TTCGTTCCACTGAGCGTCAGACCCCGTAGAAAAGATCAAAGGATCTTC
Features (pLannotate 1.2.2; 34 found; start..end, strand, type, name):
      1..589     +  rep_origin     ori: high-copy-number ColE1/pMB1/pBR322/pUC origin of replication
    775..915     -  misc_feature   bom: basis of mobility region from pBR322
   1017..1056    -  CDS            rop (fragment): Rop protein, which maintains plasmids at low copy number; rop
   1259..1453    -  rep_origin     pVS1 oriV: origin of replication for the Pseudomonas plasmid pVS1 (Heeb et al., 2000)
   1519..2592    -  CDS            pVS1 RepA: replication protein from the Pseudomonas plasmid pVS1 (Heeb et al., 2000)
   3021..3650    -  CDS            pVS1 StaA: stability protein from the Pseudomonas plasmid pVS1 (Heeb et al., 2000)
   4210..4611    -  CDS            Y4CG_SINFN (fragment): Protein inferred from homology: Swiss-Prot protein existence level 3. From Sinorhizobium fredii (strain NBRC 101917 / NGR234).
   4981..5005    -  misc_feature   RB T-DNA repeat: right border repeat from nopaline C58 T-DNA
   5054..5266    +  CDS            IBMP_CAMVB (fragment): Experimental evidence at protein level: Swiss-Prot protein existence level 1. Enhances the ribosomal termination-reinitiation event leading to the translation of major open reading frames on the polycistronic viral RNAs. From Cauliflower mosaic virus (strain Bari 1) (CaMV).
   5348..6019    +  promoter       CaMV 35S promoter (enhanced): cauliflower mosaic virus 35S promoter with a duplicated enhancer region
   6031..6055    +  protein_bind   attB1: mutant version of attB; recombination site for the Gateway® BP reaction BP Clonase™
   6076..6231    +  CDS            IVD (fragment): IVD_ARATH - Experimental evidence at protein level: Swiss-Prot protein existence level 1. Involved in degradation of the branched-chain amino acids, phytol and lysine for the supply of carbon and electrons to the ETF/ETFQO complex during dark-induced sugar starvation. From Arabidopsis thaliana (Mouse-ear cress).
   6235..6927    +  CDS            eqFP611: eqFP611 is a basic (constitutively fluorescent) red fluorescent protein published in 2002, derived from Entacmaea quadricolor. It has very low acid sensitivity.
   6947..6971    -  protein_bind   attB2: mutant version of attB; recombination site for the Gateway® BP reaction BP Clonase™
   6973..7000    +  CDS            3xHA (fragment): three tandem HA epitope tags
   7041..7077    +  ncRNA          PK1-TEV CVMV: Accession: RF01102 - 5'-leader pseudoknot of TEV/CVMV
   7204..7233    +  misc_feature   MCS (fragment): pUC18/19 multiple cloning site
   7279..7438    +  polyA_signal   CaMV poly(A) signal (fragment): cauliflower mosaic virus polyadenylation signal
   7439..7459    +  misc_feature   MCS (fragment): pUC18/19 multiple cloning site
   7902..8246    +  promoter       CaMV 35S promoter: strong constitutive promoter from cauliflower mosaic virus
   8199..8245    +  promoter       minimal CaMV 35S promoter: minimal 35S promoter from cauliflower mosaic virus
   8278..8303    +  misc_feature   TMV Ω (fragment): translational enhancer from the tobacco mosaic virus 5'-leader sequence (Gallie et al., 1988)
   8346..8370    +  protein_bind   attB1: mutant version of attB; recombination site for the Gateway® BP reaction BP Clonase™
   8698..8722    -  protein_bind   attB2: mutant version of attB; recombination site for the Gateway® BP reaction BP Clonase™
   8730..9449    +  CDS            EGFP: the original enhanced GFP (Yang et al., 1996) mammalian codon-optimized
   9514..9673    +  polyA_signal   CaMV poly(A) signal (fragment): cauliflower mosaic virus polyadenylation signal
   9700..9722    -  misc_feature   MCS (fragment): pUC18/19 multiple cloning site
   9815..9994    +  promoter       NOS promoter: nopaline synthase promoter
  10028..10819   +  CDS            neo: KKA2_KLEPN - Also known as kan, nptII. Experimental evidence at protein level: Swiss-Prot protein existence level 1. Resistance to kanamycin, neomycin, paromomycin, ribostamycin, butirosin and gentamicin B. From Klebsiella pneumoniae.
  10862..11114   +  terminator     NOS terminator: nopaline synthase terminator and poly(A) signal
  11207..11231   -  misc_feature   LB T-DNA repeat: left border repeat from nopaline C58 T-DNA
  11490..11513   +  promoter       Pc promoter (fragment): intI1 (promoter lies within the coding sequence); class 1 integron promoter
  11689..11745   +  CDS            GmR (fragment): gentamycin acetyltransferase; aacC1; confers resistance to gentamycin
  11756..12543   +  CDS            SmR (fragment): aminoglycoside adenylyltransferase (Murphy, 1985); aadA; confers resistance to spectinomycin and streptomycin
