[The description below was written by a language model from this plasmid's Addgene catalogue record and pLannotate feature annotations shown in this document.]
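Description:
Lpyr_GluTR_TP_pK7fWG2_IVD_FP611 is a plant expression binary vector of about 12.8 kb, built on the pK7fWG2_IVDFP611 backbone for Agrobacterium-mediated T-DNA delivery. Outside the T-DNA borders it carries a high-copy ColE1/pUC-type origin with the pBR322 bom region for propagation in E. coli, and the pVS1 origin with its RepA and StaA genes, which support replication and stable maintenance in Agrobacterium. Bacterial selection is by spectinomycin through the aadA (SmR) gene. Between the nopaline-type right and left border repeats, a NOS promoter–nptII–NOS terminator cassette provides kanamycin resistance for selecting transformed plant cells.

The T-DNA holds two fluorescent reporter cassettes. In the first, an enhanced (duplicated-enhancer) CaMV 35S promoter drives an N-terminal fragment of Arabidopsis isovaleryl-CoA dehydrogenase (IVD) fused to the red fluorescent protein eqFP611, flanked by attB1 and attB2 sites and followed by a CaMV poly(A) signal. Given that IVD is a mitochondrial enzyme, this cassette presumably serves as a built-in red mitochondrial marker, although the record does not state that role. In the second cassette, a CaMV 35S promoter with a partial TMV Ω leader drives the Gateway-cloned insert, which sits unannotated between a second attB1/attB2 pair: the N-terminal transit peptide of Lophophytum pyramidale glutamyl-tRNA reductase, taken from a transcriptome assembly. It is fused at its C terminus to EGFP and terminated by a CaMV poly(A) signal.

The stated purpose is to determine where the L. pyramidale glutamyl-tRNA reductase targeting peptide directs a protein, by imaging the green signal in plant cells alongside the co-expressed red marker.
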