Addgene plasmid #228390: Lpyr_GluTR_TP_pK7fWG2_IVD_FP611
Purpose: Expresses N-term transit peptide from Lophophytum pyramidale glutamyl-tRNA reductase (TRINITY_DN24865_c0_g2_i5); determination of L. pyramidale glutamyl-tRNA reductase target localization
Depositing lab: Daniel Sloan. Depositing organization: Colorado State University, Fort Collins.
Backbone
  Vector backbone: pK7fWG2_IVDFP611
  Vector type: Plant Expression
Growth in bacteria
  Bacterial resistance: Spectinomycin, 50 μg/mL
  Growth temperature: 37°C
  Growth strain: DH5alpha
  Copy number: High Copy
Gene/Insert
  Gene/Insert name: N-terminal transit peptide from L. pyramidale glutamyl-tRNA reductase (TRINITY_DN24865_c0_g2_i5)
  Species: Lophophytum pyramidale
  Tag / fusion protein: Green Florescent Protien (C terminal on insert)
  Cloning method: Gateway Cloning
Terms and licenses: Academic/Nonprofit Terms; Industry Terms
How to cite: Lpyr_GluTR_TP_pK7fWG2_IVD_FP611 was a gift from Daniel Sloan (Addgene plasmid # 228390 ; http://n2t.net/addgene:228390 ; RRID:Addgene_228390)
